>Addgene plasmid #20575 | pWZL Neo Myr Flag PIK3R3 | addgene partial sequence | sequence record 26401 | 20575 with pWZL-Fwd
CTCCTTCTCTAGGCGCCGGCCGGATCCAGAATTCGCCACCATGGGGTCTTCAAAATCTAAACCAAAGGAC
CCCAGCCAGCGCCGGCGCAGGATCCGAGGTTACCTTGACTACAAAGACGATGACGACAAGCAATTGACAA
GTTTGTACAAAAAAGTTGGCATGTACAATACGGTGTGGAGTATGGACCGCGATGACGCAGACTGGAGGGA
GGTGATGATGCCCTATTCGACAGAACTGATATTTTATATTGAAATGGATCCTCCAGCTCTTCCACCAAAG
CCACCTAAGCCAATGACTTCAGCAGTTCCAAATGGAATGAAGGACAGTTCTGTTTCTCTTCAGGATGCAG
AATGGTACTGGGGGGATATTTCAAGGGAGGAGGTAAATGACAAATTGCGGGATATGCCAGATGGGACCTT
CTTGGTCCGAGATGCCTCAACAAAAATGCAGGGAGATTATACTTTGACTTTGCGGAAGGGAGGCAATAAT
AAGTTAATAAAGATCTATCACCGGGATGGTAAATATGGCTTTTCTGATCCTCTGACATTTAATTCCGTGG
TGGAGCTCATTAACCACTATCACCATGAATCTCTTGCTCAGTACAATCCCAAACTTGATGTGAAGCTGAT
GTACCCAGTGTCCAGATACCAACAGGATCAGTTGGTAAAAGAAGATAATATTGATGCAGTAGGTAAAAAA
CTGCAAGAATACCACTCTCAGTATCAGAGAAGAGTAAAGAGTATGATAGCTGTATGAAGAATATACTA
