[The description below was written by a language model from this plasmid's Addgene catalogue record.]
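Description:
pWZL Neo Myr Flag PIK3R3 is a retroviral mammalian expression plasmid built on the Gateway destination vector pWZL-Neo-Myr-Flag-DEST. It is propagated in bacteria under ampicillin selection, and the record specifies a recombination-deficient strain (Stbl3), chosen to limit rearrangement between repeated sequences of the kind found in retroviral vectors. Transduced or transfected mammalian cells are selected with G418 through the neomycin resistance marker. The copy number is listed as unknown, and no feature table is provided, so the promoter driving the insert, the origin of replication and the arrangement linking the ORF to the neomycin marker are not stated in the record.

The payload is the human PIK3R3 open reading frame, which encodes the p55-gamma regulatory subunit of phosphoinositide 3-kinase. The ORF was first cloned into a Gateway entry vector and then moved by an LR recombination reaction into the destination backbone, placing it in frame behind two backbone-encoded N-terminal elements, a myristoylation signal and a Flag epitope. A myristoylation signal directs lipid modification that tethers the fusion protein to cellular membranes, a common strategy for driving constitutive activation of signalling proteins, while the Flag tag allows detection or immunoprecipitation with standard antibodies.

The clone belongs to a library of myristoylated, Flag-tagged kinase and kinase-related ORFs assembled for gain-of-function screening in a study of breast cancer oncogenes. The depositors note that the identity of the gene has been verified but that the insert has not been fully sequenced, so minor mutations cannot be excluded.
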