Addgene plasmid #20575: pWZL Neo Myr Flag PIK3R3
Depositing lab: William Hahn & Jean Zhao. Depositing organization: Dana-Farber Cancer Institute. Publication: Integrative Genomic Approaches Identify IKBKE as a Breast Cancer Oncogene (Kinase Library Clones). Boehm JS, Zhao JJ, Yao J, Kim SY, Firestein R, Dunn IF, Sjostrom SK, Garraway LA, Weremowicz S, Richardson AL, Greulich H, Stewart CJ, Mulvey LA, Shen RR, Ambrogio L, Hirozane-Kishikawa T, Hill DE, Vidal M, Meyerson M, Grenier JK, Hinkle G, Root DE, Roberts TM, Lander ES, Polyak K, Hahn WC. Cell. 2007 Jun 15. 129(6):1065-1079. 10.1016/j.cell.2007.03.052 PubMed 17574021.
Backbone
  Vector backbone: pWZL-Neo-Myr-Flag-DEST
  Backbone manufacturer: William Hahn Lab (available at Addgene, #15300)
  Vector type: Mammalian Expression, Retroviral
  Selectable markers: Neomycin (select with G418)
Growth in bacteria
  Bacterial resistance: Ampicillin, 100 μg/mL
  Growth temperature: 37°C
  Growth strain: Stbl3
  Growth instructions: Stbl3 cells to prevent recombination.
  Copy number: Unknown
Gene/Insert
  Gene/Insert name: PIK3R3 (alt name: phosphoinositide-3-kinase, regulatory subunit 3 (p55, gamma))
  Species: H. sapiens (human)
  GenBank ID: NM_003629
  Entrez Gene: PIK3R3 (a.k.a. p55, p55-GAMMA, p55PIK)
  Tag / fusion protein: Myr (N terminal on backbone); Flag (N terminal on backbone)
  Cloning method: Gateway Cloning
  Sequencing primers: 5′ pWZL-Fwd (GAA CCT CCT CGT TCG ACC); 3′ pWZL-Rev (TTC CGG GCC CTC ACA TTG)
Resource information
  A portion of this plasmid was derived from a plasmid made by: 4-E6
Terms and licenses: Academic/Nonprofit Terms; Industry Terms: Not Available to Industry
Depositor comments: ORFs were cloned into Gateway compatible pEntry vectors. An LR recombination reaction was performed to move the ORF to pWZL-Neo-Myr-Flag DEST such that the ORF would have 5' myristoylation and flag tags. This plasmid is part of a kinase library, and the gene has been verified, but has not been fully sequenced for minor mutations. Please see the following link for plasmids from this article that are not part of the kinase library http://www.addgene.org/pubmed/17574021
How to cite: pWZL Neo Myr Flag PIK3R3 was a gift from William Hahn & Jean Zhao (Addgene plasmid # 20575 ; http://n2t.net/addgene:20575 ; RRID:Addgene_20575)
